>Addgene plasmid #101109 | pBDKRB2_TCS(Q’L)_HA-dCas9(N)_DHFR | depositor full sequence | sequence record 197202 | pBDKRB2_TCS(Q’L)_HA-dCas9(N)_DHFR sequence 7353 bps
CTAGAGGTACCCGTTACATAACTTACGGTAAATGGCCCGCCTGGCTGACCGCCCAACGACCCCCGCCCAT
TGACGTCAATAGTAACGCCAATAGGGACTTTCCATTGACGTCAATGGGTGGAGTATTTACGGTAAACTGC
CCACTTGGCAGTACATCAAGTGTATCATATGCCAAGTACGCCCCCTATTGACGTCAATGACGGTAAATGG
CCCGCCTGGCATTGTGCCCAGTACATGACCTTATGGGACTTTCCTACTTGGCAGTACATCTACGTATTAG
TCATCGCTATTACCATGGTCGAGGTGAGCCCCACGTTCTGCTTCACTCTCCCCATCTCCCCCCCCTCCCC
ACCCCCAATTTTGTATTTATTTATTTTTTAATTATTTTGTGCAGCGATGGGGGCGGGGGGGGGGGGGGGG
CGCGCGCCAGGCGGGGCGGGGCGGGGCGAGGGGCGGGGCGGGGCGAGGCGGAGAGGTGCGGCGGCAGCCA
ATCAGAGCGGCGCGCTCCGAAAGTTTCCTTTTATGGCGAGGCGGCGGCGGCGGCGGCCCTATAAAAAGCG
AAGCGCGCGGCGGGCGGGAGTCGCTGCGCGCTGCCTTCGCCCCGTGCCCCGCTCCGCCGCCGCCTCGCGC
CGCCCGCCCCGGCTCTGACTGACCGCGTTACTCCCACAGGTGAGCGGGCGGGACGGCCCTTCTCCTCCGG
GCTGTAATTAGCTGAGCAAGAGGTAAGGGTTTAAGGGATGGTTGGTTGGTGGGGTATTAATGTTTAATTA
CCTGGAGCACCTGCCTGAAATCACTTTTTTTCAGGTTGGACCGGTGCGCCACCATGAAGACGATCATCGC
CCTGAGCTACATCTTCTGCCTGGTATTCGCCGACTACAAGGACGATGATGACGCCAGCATCGATATGTTC
TCACCCTGGAAGATTTCTATGTTCCTTTCTGTGCGCGAGGACAGCGTGCCCACAACTGCGAGTTTTAGCG
CCGACATGCTTAACGTGACCCTGCAGGGCCCCACTCTCAACGGGACATTTGCTCAGTCTAAATGTCCTCA
AGTGGAATGGCTCGGCTGGTTGAACACTATCCAGCCCCCTTTCCTTTGGGTTCTTTTTGTTCTGGCCACG
CTGGAAAACATCTTTGTTCTCTCTGTGTTTTGCCTCCATAAGAGCTCCTGTACGGTGGCCGAAATTTACC
TGGGTAATTTGGCCGCAGCGGATCTCATTTTGGCCTGTGGCCTGCCTTTCTGGGCTATTACTATCAGCAA
TAATTTTGATTGGTTGTTTGGCGAGACCTTGTGTCGCGTGGTGAATGCAATTATCAGTATGAATCTGTAC
AGCTCAATCTGCTTCCTTATGCTCGTCAGCATTGACAGGTACCTCGCCCTTGTAAAGACTATGAGCATGG
GCCGCATGAGGGGCGTACGCTGGGCTAAGCTCTATAGCCTGGTGATTTGGGGTTGCACCCTCCTCCTCAG
TTCACCTATGCTGGTCTTCCGAACGATGAAGGAGTACTCTGACGAGGGCCACAATGTTACCGCATGCGTT
ATCAGTTACCCATCTTTGATTTGGGAGGTCTTCACAAACATGCTGCTGAACGTGGTGGGTTTTTTGCTCC
CCCTTTCTGTGATTACCTTCTGTACAATGCAGATCATGCAAGTTTTGCGAAACAACGAAATGCAAAAATT
TAAGGAGATACAGACCGAGCGAAGGGCCACAGTGCTGGTCTTGGTCGTTTTGCTGTTGTTCATTATCTGT
TGGCTGCCTTTCCAGATCAGCACTTTCCTGGACACGTTGCACAGACTCGGAATCCTGAGTAGTTGTCAGG
ACGAAAGGATCATCGACGTTATCACTCAAATCGCGTCCTTCATGGCATACTCCAATAGCTGCTTGAACCC
ATTGGTGTATGTTATTGTGGGAAAACGGTTTAGGAAGAAGAGCTGGGAAGTGTACCAAGGGGTGTGCCAA
AAGGGAGGCTGCCGATCAGAGCCAATCCAAATGGAAAATAGCATGGGTACCCTGAGAACCTCCATTAGCG
TGGAGCGACAGATCCACAAGCTCCAGGACTGGGCTGGCTCTAGACAGATCGATACCGGTGGACGCACCCC
ACCCAGCCTGGGTCCCCAAGATGAGTCCTGCACCACCGCCAGCTCCTCCCTGGCCAAGGACACTTCATCG
ACCGGTGAGAACCTGTACTTCCAGCTAACTAGTTACCCATACGACGTACCAGATTACGCTGGAGGTTCTG
GATCCGACAAGAAGTACAGCATCGGCCTGGCCATCGGCACCAACTCTGTGGGCTGGGCCGTGATCACCGA
CGAGTACAAGGTGCCCAGCAAGAAATTCAAGGTGCTGGGCAACACCGACCGGCACAGCATCAAGAAGAAC
CTGATCGGAGCCCTGCTGTTCGACAGCGGCGAAACAGCCGAGGCCACCCGGCTGAAGAGAACCGCCAGAA
GAAGATACACCAGACGGAAGAACCGGATCTGCTATCTGCAAGAGATCTTCAGCAACGAGATGGCCAAGGT
GGACGACAGCTTCTTCCACAGACTGGAAGAGTCCTTCCTGGTGGAAGAGGATAAGAAGCACGAGCGGCAC
CCCATCTTCGGCAACATCGTGGACGAGGTGGCCTACCACGAGAAGTACCCCACCATCTACCACCTGAGAA
AGAAACTGGTGGACAGCACCGACAAGGCCGACCTGCGGCTGATCTATCTGGCCCTGGCCCACATGATCAA
GTTCCGGGGCCACTTCCTGATCGAGGGCGACCTGAACCCCGACAACAGCGACGTGGACAAGCTGTTCATC
CAGCTGGTGCAGACCTACAACCAGCTGTTCGAGGAAAACCCCATCAACGCCAGCGGCGTGGACGCCAAGG
CCATCCTGTCTGCCAGACTGAGCAAGAGCAGACGGCTGGAAAATCTGATCGCCCAGCTGCCCGGCGAGAA
GAAGAATGGCCTGTTCGGCAACCTGATTGCCCTGAGCCTGGGCCTGACCCCCAACTTCAAGAGCAACTTC
GACCTGGCCGAGGATGCCAAACTGCAGCTGAGCAAGGACACCTACGACGACGACCTGGACAACCTGCTGG
CCCAGATCGGCGACCAGTACGCCGACCTGTTTCTGGCCGCCAAGAACCTGTCCGACGCCATCCTGCTGAG
CGACATCCTGAGAGTGAACACCGAGATCACCAAGGCCCCCCTGAGCGCCTCTATGATCAAGAGATACGAC
GAGCACCACCAGGACCTGACCCTGCTGAAAGCTCTCGTGCGGCAGCAGCTGCCTGAGAAGTACAAAGAGA
TTTTCTTCGACCAGAGCAAGAACGGCTACGCCGGCTACATTGACGGCGGAGCCAGCCAGGAAGAGTTCTA
CAAGTTCATCAAGCCCATCCTGGAAAAGATGGACGGCACCGAGGAACTGCTCGTGAAGCTGAACAGAGAG
GACCTGCTGCGGAAGCAGCGGACCTTCGACAACGGCAGCATCCCCCACCAGATCCACCTGGGAGAGCTGC
ACGCCATTCTGCGGCGGCAGGAAGATTTTTACCCATTCCTGAAGGACAACCGGGAAAAGATCGAGAAGAT
CCTGACCTTCCGCATCCCCTACTACGTGGGCCCTCTGGCCAGGGGAAACAGCAGATTCGCCTGGATGACC
AGAAAGAGCGAGGAAACCATCACCCCCTGGAACTTCGAGGAAGTGGTGGACAAGGGCGCTTCCGCCCAGA
GCTTCATCGAGCGGATGACCAACTTCGATAAGAACCTGCCCAACGAGAAGGTGCTGCCCAAGCACAGCCT
GCTGTACGAGTACTTCACCGTGTATAACGAGCTGACCAAAGTGAAATACGTGACCGAGGGAATGAGAGGT
GGCGGTGGCTCGGGTACCGGATCTATGATCAGTCTGATTGCGGCGTTAGCGGTAGATTACGTTATCGGCA
TGGAAAACGCCATGCCGTGGAACCTGCCTGCCGATCTCGCCTGGTTTAAACGCAACACCTTAAATAAACC
CGTGATTATGGGCCGCCATACCTGGGAATCAATCGGTCGTCCGTTGCCAGGACGCAAAAATATTATCCTC
AGCAGTCAACCGAGTACGGACGATCGCGTAACGTGGGTGAAGTCGGTGGATGAAGCCATCGCGGCGTGTG
GTGACGTACCAGAAATCATGGTGATTGGCGGCGGTCGCGTTATTGAACAGTTCTTGCCAAAAGCGCAAAA
ACTGTATCTGACGCATATCGACGCAGAAGTGGAAGGCGACACCCATTTCCCGGATTACGAGCCGGATGAC
TGGGAATCGGTATTCAGCGAATTCCACGATGCTGATGCGCAGAACTCTCACAGCTATTGCTTTGAGATTC
TGGAGCGGCGATAAAAGCTTCGCCTCCCCGCCAATTCCTAGAGCTCGCTGATCAGCCTCGACTGTGCCTT
CTAGTTGCCAGCCATCTGTTGTTTGCCCCTCCCCCGTGCCTTCCTTGACCCTGGAAGGTGCCACTCCCAC
TGTCCTTTCCTAATAAAATGAGGAAATTGCATCGCATTGTCTGAGTAGGTGTCATTCTATTCTGGGGGGT
GGGGTGGGGCAGGACAGCAAGGGGGAGGATTGGGAAGAGAATAGCAGGCATGCTGGGGAGCGGCCGCAGG
AACCCCTAGTGATGGAGTTGGCCACTCCCTCTCTGCGCGCTCGCTCGCTCACTGAGGCCGGGCGACCAAA
GGTCGCCCGACGCCCGGGCTTTGCCCGGGCGGCCTCAGTGAGCGAGCGAGCGCGCAGCTGCCTGCAGGGG
CGCCTGATGCGGTATTTTCTCCTTACGCATCTGTGCGGTATTTCACACCGCATA
[95 nt withheld, positions 4815-4909]
T
[46 nt withheld, positions 4911-4956]
C
[141 nt withheld, positions 4958-5098]
CCTTTGACGTTGGAGTCCACGTTCTTT
[37 nt withheld, positions 5126-5162]
ACTCTATCTCGGGCTATTCTTTTGATTTATAAGGGATTTTGCCGATTTCGGTCTATTGGTTAAAAAATGA
GCTGATTTAACAAAAATTTAACGCGAATTTTAACAAAATATTAACGTTTACAATTTTATGGTGCACTCTC
AGTACAATCTGCTCTGATGCCGCATAGTTAAGCCAGCCCCGACACCCGCCAACACCCGCTGACGCGCCCT
GACGGGCTTGTCTGCTCCCGGCATCCGCTTACAGACAAGCTGTGACCGTCTCCGGGAGCTGCATGTGTCA
GAGGTTTTCACCGTCATCACCGAAACGCGCGAGACGAAAGGGCCTCGTGATACGCCTATTTTTATAGGTT
AATGTCATGATAATAATGGTTTCTTAGACGTCAGGTGGCACTTTTCGGGGAAATGTGCGCGGAACCCCTA
TTTGTTTATTTTTCTAAATACATTCAAATATGTATCCGCTCATGAGACAATAACCCTGATAAATGCTTCA
ATAATATTGAAAAAGGAAGAGTATGAGTATTCAACATTTCCGTGTCGCCCTTATTCCCTTTTTTGCGGCA
TTTTGCCTTCCTGTTTTTGCTCACCCAGAAACGCTGGTGAAAGTAAAAGATGCTGAAGATCAGTTGGGTG
CACGAGTGGGTTACATCGAACTGGATCTCAACAGCGGTAAGATCCTTGAGAGTTTTCGCCCCGAAGAACG
TTTTCCAATGATGAGCACTTTTAAAGTTCTGCTATGTGGCGCGGTATTATCCCGTATTGACGCCGGGCAA
GAGCAACTCGGTCGCCGCATACACTATTCTCAGAATGACTTGGTTGAGTACTCACCAGTCACAGAAAAGC
ATCTTACGGATGGCATGACAGTAAGAGAATTATGCAGTGCTGCCATAACCATGAGTGATAACACTGCGGC
CAACTTACTTCTGACAACGATCGGAGGACCGAAGGAGCTAACCGCTTTTTTGCACAACATGGGGGATCAT
GTAACTCGCCTTGATCGTTGGGAACCGGAGCTGAATGAAGCCATACCAAACGACGAGCGTGACACCACGA
TGCCTGTAGCAATGGCAACAACGTTGCGCAAACTATTAACTGGCGAACTACTTACTCTAGCTTCCCGGCA
ACAATTAATAGACTGGATGGAGGCGGATAAAGTTGCAGGACCACTTCTGCGCTCGGCCCTTCCGGCTGGC
TGGTTTATTGCTGATAAATCTGGAGCCGGTGAGCGTGGAAGCCGCGGTATCATTGCAGCACTGGGGCCAG
ATGGTAAGCCCTCCCGTATCGTAGTTATCTACACGACGGGGAGTCAGGCAACTATGGATGAACGAAATAG
ACAGATCGCTGAGATAGGTGCCTCACTGATTAAGCATTGGTAACTGTCAGACCAAGTTTACTCATATATA
CTTTAGATTGATTTAAAACTTCATTTTTAATTTAAAAGGATCTAGGTGAAGATCCTTTTTGATAATCTCA
TGACCAAAATCCCTTAACGTGAGTTTTCGTTCCACTGAGCGTCAGACCCCGTAGAAAAGATCAAAGGATC
TTCTTGAGATCCTTTTTTTCTGCGCGTAATCTGCTGCTTGCAAACAAAAAAACCACCGCTACCAGCGGTG
GTTTGTTTGCCGGATCAAGAGCTACCAACTCTTTTTCCGAAGGTAACTGGCTTCAGCAGAGCGCAGATAC
CAAATACTGTTCTTCTAGTGTAGCCGTAGTTAGGCCACCACTTCAAGAACTCTGTAGCACCGCCTACATA
CCTCGCTCTGCTAATCCTGTTACCAGTGGCTGCTGCCAGTGGCGATAAGTCGTGTCTTACCGGGTTGGAC
TCAAGACGATAGTTACCGGATAAGGCGCAGCGGTCGGGCTGAACGGGGGGTTCGTGCACACAGCCCAGCT
TGGAGCGAACGACCTACACCGAACTGAGATACCTACAGCGTGAGCTATGAGAAAGCGCCACGCTTCCCGA
AGGGAGAAAGGCGGACAGGTATCCGGTAAGCGGCAGGGTCGGAACAGGAGAGCGCACGAGGGAGCTTCCA
GGGGGAAACGCCTGGTATCTTTATAGTCCTGTCGGGTTTCGCCACCTCTGACTTGAGCGTCGATTTTTGT
GATGCTCGTCAGGGGGGCGGAGCCTATGGAAAAACGCCAGCAACGCGGCCTTTTTACGGTTCCTGGCCTT
TTGCTGGCCTTTTGCTCACAT
Features (pLannotate 1.2.2; 17 found; start..end, strand, type, name):
     12..297     +  enhancer       CMV enhancer: human cytomegalovirus immediate early enhancer; contains an 18-bp deletion relative to the standard CMV enhancer
    299..576     +  promoter       chicken β-actin promoter: No description available
    577..804     +  intron         hybrid intron: hybrid between chicken β-actin (CBA) and minute virus of mice (MMV) introns (Gray et al., 2011)
    872..892     +  CDS            3xFLAG (fragment): three tandem FLAG® epitope tags
    905..2077    +  CDS            BDKRB2: BKRB2_HUMAN - Also known as BKR2. Experimental evidence at protein level: Swiss-Prot protein existence level 1. Receptor for bradykinin. It is associated with G proteins that activate a phosphatidylinositol-calcium second messenger system. From Homo sapiens (Human).
   2204..2230    +  CDS            HA: HA (human influenza hemagglutinin) epitope tag
   2246..3847    +  CDS            dCas9(N): N-terminal portion of catalytically inactive Streptococcus pyogenes dCas9 carrying the D10A mutation (Zetsche et al., 2015)
   3875..4350    +  CDS            ecDHFR (fragment): E. coli dihydrofolate reductase; folA
   4402..4513    +  polyA_signal   bGH poly(A) signal: bovine growth hormone polyadenylation signal
   4618..4758    +  repeat_region  AAV2 ITR: inverted terminal repeat of adeno-associated virus serotype 2 inverted
   4763..4814    -  misc_feature   bom (fragment): basis of mobility region from pBR322
   4833..5288    +  rep_origin     f1 ori (sequence partly withheld): f1 bacteriophage origin of replication; arrow indicates direction of (+) strand synthesis
   5289..5338    -  misc_feature   bom (fragment): basis of mobility region from pBR322
   5440..5475    -  CDS            rop (fragment): Rop protein, which maintains plasmids at low copy number; rop
   5570..5674    +  promoter       AmpR promoter: bla
   5675..6535    +  CDS            AmpR: β-lactamase; bla; confers resistance to ampicillin, carbenicillin, and related antibiotics
   6706..7294    +  rep_origin     ori: high-copy-number ColE1/pMB1/pBR322/pUC origin of replication
