[The description below was written by a language model from this plasmid's Addgene catalogue record and pLannotate feature annotations shown in this document.]
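Description:
pBDKRB2_TCS(Q'L)_HA-dCas9(N)_DHFR is a 7.4 kb mammalian expression plasmid for CRISPR-based synthetic biology. It encodes a chimeric receptor in which the human bradykinin B2 receptor (BDKRB2, a G protein-coupled receptor) is fused to the N-terminal fragment of catalytically inactive Streptococcus pyogenes dCas9. Expression is driven by a CBh-type hybrid promoter made up of a CMV enhancer, the chicken β-actin promoter and a hybrid CBA/MVM intron, and is terminated by a bovine growth hormone polyadenylation signal. The plasmid is propagated at high copy in E. coli from a ColE1/pUC-type origin with ampicillin selection. It also carries an f1 origin. A single AAV2 ITR is annotated downstream of the poly(A) signal, but no upstream ITR is annotated, so the record does not support describing it as a complete AAV packaging vector.

The open reading frame starts with an N-terminal FLAG epitope, followed by BDKRB2. The construct name indicates a TCS(Q'L) element, presumably a protease cleavage site variant, but it is not annotated in the feature table. It probably lies in the unannotated gap between the receptor and the HA tag. The HA tag is followed by dCas9(N) carrying the D10A mutation, then an E. coli DHFR fragment. This DHFR sequence replaced the P2A-Puro-WPRE cassette of the parent plasmid, so there is no mammalian selection marker. ecDHFR-derived domains are commonly used as ligand-stabilised destabilising domains, although the record does not state that role here.

The design fits a split-dCas9 receptor system in which the membrane-tethered dCas9 half is released by cleavage and would combine with a complementary C-terminal half supplied separately, linking receptor signalling to programmable gene regulation.
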