Addgene plasmid #101109: pBDKRB2_TCS(Q’L)_HA-dCas9(N)_DHFR
Purpose: Encodes dCas9(N)-DHFR fused to BDKRB2
Depositing lab: Tudor Fulga. Depositing organization: University of Oxford. Publication: Engineering Synthetic Signaling Pathways with Programmable dCas9-Based Chimeric Receptors. Baeumler TA, Ahmed AA, Fulga TA. Cell Rep. 2017 Sep 12;20(11):2639-2653. doi: 10.1016/j.celrep.2017.08.044. PubMed 28903044.
Backbone
  Vector backbone: pBDKRB2_TCS(Q’L)_HA-dCas9( N)_P2A-Puro-WPRE
  Modifications to backbone: The P2A-Puro-WPRE fragment from pBDKRB2_TCS(Q’L)_HA-dCas9( N)_P2A-Puro-WPRE was replaced with DHFR from plasmid DHFR-PP7-VP64_T2A_GFP (gift from Amit Choudhary, Addgene plasmid #86167).
  Vector type: Mammalian Expression, CRISPR, Synthetic Biology
Growth in bacteria
  Bacterial resistance: Ampicillin, 100 μg/mL
  Growth temperature: 37°C
  Growth strain: DH5alpha
  Copy number: High Copy
Gene/Insert
  Gene/Insert name: BDKRB2-dCas9(N)-DHFR
  Tag / fusion protein: Flag (N terminal on insert); HA
Resource information
  A portion of this plasmid was derived from a plasmid made by: plasmid DHFR-PP7-VP64_T2A_GFP (gift from Amit Choudhary, Addgene plasmid #86167); pBDKRB2_TCS(Q’L)_HA-dCas9(N)_P2A-Puro-WPRE.
Terms and licenses: Academic/Nonprofit Terms; Industry Terms: Not Available to Industry
How to cite: pBDKRB2_TCS(Q’L)_HA-dCas9(N)_DHFR was a gift from Tudor Fulga (Addgene plasmid # 101109 ; http://n2t.net/addgene:101109 ; RRID:Addgene_101109)
