>Addgene plasmid #101109 | pBDKRB2_TCS(Q’L)_HA-dCas9(N)_DHFR | addgene partial sequence | sequence record 197201 | Addgene Partial NGS Result
GCGGAGAGGTGCGGCGGCAGCCAATCAGAGCGGCGCGCTCCGAAAGTTTCCTTTTATGGCGAGGCGGCGG
CGGCGGCGGCCCTATAAAAAGCGAAGCGCGCGGCGGGCGGGAGTCGCTGCGCGCTGCCTTCGCCCCGTGC
CCCGCTCCGCCGCCGCCTCGCGCCGCCCGCCCCGGCTCTGACTGACCGCGTTACTCCCACAGGTGAGCGG
GCGGGACGGCCCTTCTCCTCCGGGCTGTAATTAGCTGAGCAAGAGGTAAGGGTTTAAGGGATGGTTGGTT
GGTGGGGTATTAATGTTTAATTACCTGGAGCACCTGCCTGAAATCACTTTTTTTCAGGTTGGACCGGTGC
GCCACCATGAAGACGATCATCGCCCTGAGCTACATCTTCTGCCTGGTATTCGCCGACTACAAGGACGATG
ATGACGCCAGCATCGATATGTTCTCACCCTGGAAGATTTCTATGTTCCTTTCTGTGCGCGAGGACAGCGT
GCCCACAACTGCGAGTTTTAGCGCCGACATGCTTAACGTGACCCTGCAGGGCCCCACTCTCAACGGGACA
TTTGCTCAGTCTAAATGTCCTCAAGTGGAATGGCTCGGCTGGTTGAACACTATCCAGCCCCCTTTCCTTT
GGGTTCTTTTTGTTCTGGCCACGCTGGAAAACATCTTTGTTCTCTCTGTGTTTTGCCTCCATAAGAGCTC
CTGTACGGTGGCCGAAATTTACCTGGGTAATTTGGCCGCAGCGGATCTCATTTTGGCCTGTGGCCTGCCT
TTCTGGGCTATTACTATCAGCAATAATTTTGATTGGTTGTTTGGCGAGACCTTGTGTCGCGTGGTGAATG
CAATTATCAGTATGAATCTGTACAGCTCAATCTGCTTCCTTATGCTCGTCAGCATTGACAGGTACCTCGC
CCTTGTAAAGACTATGAGCATGGGCCGCATGAGGGGCGTACGCTGGGCTAAGCTCTATAGCCTGGTGATT
TGGGGTTGCACCCTCCTCCTCAGTTCACCTATGCTGGTCTTCCGAACGATGAAGGAGTACTCTGACGAGG
GCCACAATGTTACCGCATGCGTTATCAGTTACCCATCTTTGATTTGGGAGGTCTTCACAAACATGCTGCT
GAACGTGGTGGGTTTTTTGCTCCCCCTTTCTGTGATTACCTTCTGTACAATGCAGATCATGCAAGTTTTG
CGAAACAACGAAATGCAAAAATTTAAGGAGATACAGACCGAGCGAAGGGCCACAGTGCTGGTCTTGGTCG
TTTTGCTGTTGTTCATTATCTGTTGGCTGCCTTTCCAGATCAGCACTTTCCTGGACACGTTGCACAGACT
CGGAATCCTGAGTAGTTGTCAGGACGAAAGGATCATCGACGTTATCACTCAAATCGCGTCCTTCATGGCA
TACTCCAATAGCTGCTTGAACCCATTGGTGTATGTTATTGTGGGAAAACGGTTTAGGAAGAAGAGCTGGG
AAGTGTACCAAGGGGTGTGCCAAAAGGGAGGCTGCCGATCAGAGCCAATCCAAATGGAAAATAGCATGGG
TACCCTGAGAACCTCCATTAGCGTGGAGCGACAGATCCACAAGCTCCAGGACTGGGCTGGCTCTAGACAG
ATCGATACCGGTGGACGCACCCCACCCAGCCTGGGTCCCCAAGATGAGTCCTGCACCACCGCCAGCTCCT
CCCTGGCCAAGGACACTTCATCGACCGGTGAGAACCTGTACTTCCAGCTAACTAGTTACCCATACGACGT
ACCAGATTACGCTGGAGGTTCTGGATCCGACAAGAAGTACAGCATCGGCCTGGCCATCGGCACCAACTCT
GTGGGCTGGGCCGTGATCACCGACGAGTACAAGGTGCCCAGCAAGAAATTCAAGGTGCTGGGCAACACCG
ACCGGCACAGCATCAAGAAGAACCTGATCGGAGCCCTGCTGTTCGACAGCGGCGAAACAGCCGAGGCCAC
CCGGCTGAAGAGAACCGCCAGAAGAAGATACACCAGACGGAAGAACCGGATCTGCTATCTGCAAGAGATC
TTCAGCAACGAGATGGCCAAGGTGGACGACAGCTTCTTCCACAGACTGGAAGAGTCCTTCCTGGTGGAAG
AGGATAAGAAGCACGAGCGGCACCCCATCTTCGGCAACATCGTGGACGAGGTGGCCTACCACGAGAAGTA
CCCCACCATCTACCACCTGAGAAAGAAACTGGTGGACAGCACCGACAAGGCCGACCTGCGGCTGATCTAT
CTGGCCCTGGCCCACATGATCAAGTTCCGGGGCCACTTCCTGATCGAGGGCGACCTGAACCCCGACAACA
GCGACGTGGACAAGCTGTTCATCCAGCTGGTGCAGACCTACAACCAGCTGTTCGAGGAAAACCCCATCAA
CGCCAGCGGCGTGGACGCCAAGGCCATCCTGTCTGCCAGACTGAGCAAGAGCAGACGGCTGGAAAATCTG
ATCGCCCAGCTGCCCGGCGAGAAGAAGAATGGCCTGTTCGGCAACCTGATTGCCCTGAGCCTGGGCCTGA
CCCCCAACTTCAAGAGCAACTTCGACCTGGCCGAGGATGCCAAACTGCAGCTGAGCAAGGACACCTACGA
CGACGACCTGGACAACCTGCTGGCCCAGATCGGCGACCAGTACGCCGACCTGTTTCTGGCCGCCAAGAAC
CTGTCCGACGCCATCCTGCTGAGCGACATCCTGAGAGTGAACACCGAGATCACCAAGGCCCCCCTGAGCG
CCTCTATGATCAAGAGATACGACGAGCACCACCAGGACCTGACCCTGCTGAAAGCTCTCGTGCGGCAGCA
GCTGCCTGAGAAGTACAAAGAGATTTTCTTCGACCAGAGCAAGAACGGCTACGCCGGCTACATTGACGGC
GGAGCCAGCCAGGAAGAGTTCTACAAGTTCATCAAGCCCATCCTGGAAAAGATGGACGGCACCGAGGAAC
TGCTCGTGAAGCTGAACAGAGAGGACCTGCTGCGGAAGCAGCGGACCTTCGACAACGGCAGCATCCCCCA
CCAGATCCACCTGGGAGAGCTGCACGCCATTCTGCGGCGGCAGGAAGATTTTTACCCATTCCTGAAGGAC
AACCGGGAAAAGATCGAGAAGATCCTGACCTTCCGCATCCCCTACTACGTGGGCCCTCTGGCCAGGGGAA
ACAGCAGATTCGCCTGGATGACCAGAAAGAGCGAGGAAACCATCACCCCCTGGAACTTCGAGGAAGTGGT
GGACAAGGGCGCTTCCGCCCAGAGCTTCATCGAGCGGATGACCAACTTCGATAAGAACCTGCCCAACGAG
AAGGTGCTGCCCAAGCACAGCCTGCTGTACGAGTACTTCACCGTGTATAACGAGCTGACCAAAGTGAAAT
ACGTGACCGAGGGAATGAGAGGTGGCGGTGGCTCGGGTACCGGATCTATGATCAGTCTGATTGCGGCGTT
AGCGGTAGATTACGTTATCGGCATGGAAAACGCCATGCCGTGGAACCTGCCTGCCGATCTCGCCTGGTTT
AAACGCAACACCTTAAATAAACCCGTGATTATGGGCCGCCATACCTGGGAATCAATCGGTCGTCCGTTGC
CAGGACGCAAAAATATTATCCTCAGCAGTCAACCGAGTACGGACGATCGCGTAACGTGGGTGAAGTCGGT
GGATGAAGCCATCGCGGCGTGTGGTGACGTACCAGAAATCATGGTGATTGGCGGCGGTCGCGTTATTGAA
CAGTTCTTGCCAAAAGCGCAAAAACTGTATCTGACGCATATCGACGCAGAAGTGGAAGGCGACACCCATT
TCCCGGATTACGAGCCGGATGACTGGGAATCGGTATTCAGCGAATTCCACGATGCTGATGCGCAGAACTC
TCACAGCTATTGCTTTGAGATTCTGGAGCGGCGATAAAAGCTTCGCCTCCCCGCCAATTCCTAGAGCTCG
CTGATCAGCCTCGACTGTGCCTTCTAGTTGCCAGCCATCTGTTGTTTGCCCCTCCCCCGTGCCTTCCTTG
ACCCTGGAAGGTGCCACTCCCACTGTCCTTTCCTAATAAAATGAGGAAATTGCATCGCATTGTCTGAGTA
GGTGTCATTCTATTCTGGGGGGTGGGGTGGGGCAGGACAGCAAGGGGGAGGATTGGGAAGAGAATAGCAG
GCATGCTGGGGAGCGGCCGCAGGAACCCCTAGTGATGGAGTTGGCCACTCCCTCTCTGCGCGCTCGCTCG
CTCACTGAGGCCGGGCGACCAAAGGTCGCCCGACGCCCGGGCTTTGCCCGGGCGGCCTCAGTGAGCGAGC
GAGCGCGCAGCTGCCTGCAGGGGCGCCTGATGCGGTATTTTCTCCTTACGCATCTGTGCGGTATTTCACA
CCGCATA
[95 nt withheld, positions 4348-4442]
T
[46 nt withheld, positions 4444-4489]
C
[141 nt withheld, positions 4491-4631]
CCTTTGACGTTGGAGTCCACGTTCTTT
[37 nt withheld, positions 4659-4695]
ACTCTATCTCGGGCTATTCTTTTGATTTATAAGGGATTTTGCCGATTTCGGTCTATTGGTTAAAAAATGA
GCTGATTTAACAAAAATTTAACGCGAATTTTAACAAAATATTAACGTTTACAATTTTATGGTGCACTCTC
AGTACAATCTGCTCTGATGCCGCATAGTTAAGCCAGCCCCGACACCCGCCAACACCCGCTGACGCGCCCT
GACGGGCTTGTCTGCTCCCGGCATCCGCTTACAGACAAGCTGTGACCGTCTCCGGGAGCTGCATGTGTCA
GAGGTTTTCACCGTCATCACCGAAACGCGCGAGACGAAAGGGCCTCGTGATACGCCTATTTTTATAGGTT
AATGTCATGATAATAATGGTTTCTTAGACGTCAGGTGGCACTTTTCGGGGAAATGTGCGCGGAACCCCTA
TTTGTTTATTTTTCTAAATACATTCAAATATGTATCCGCTCATGAGACAATAACCCTGATAAATGCTTCA
ATAATATTGAAAAAGGAAGAGTATGAGTATTCAACATTTCCGTGTCGCCCTTATTCCCTTTTTTGCGGCA
TTTTGCCTTCCTGTTTTTGCTCACCCAGAAACGCTGGTGAAAGTAAAAGATGCTGAAGATCAGTTGGGTG
CACGAGTGGGTTACATCGAACTGGATCTCAACAGCGGTAAGATCCTTGAGAGTTTTCGCCCCGAAGAACG
TTTTCCAATGATGAGCACTTTTAAAGTTCTGCTATGTGGCGCGGTATTATCCCGTATTGACGCCGGGCAA
GAGCAACTCGGTCGCCGCATACACTATTCTCAGAATGACTTGGTTGAGTACTCACCAGTCACAGAAAAGC
ATCTTACGGATGGCATGACAGTAAGAGAATTATGCAGTGCTGCCATAACCATGAGTGATAACACTGCGGC
CAACTTACTTCTGACAACGATCGGAGGACCGAAGGAGCTAACCGCTTTTTTGCACAACATGGGGGATCAT
GTAACTCGCCTTGATCGTTGGGAACCGGAGCTGAATGAAGCCATACCAAACGACGAGCGTGACACCACGA
TGCCTGTAGCAATGGCAACAACGTTGCGCAAACTATTAACTGGCGAACTACTTACTCTAGCTTCCCGGCA
ACAATTAATAGACTGGATGGAGGCGGATAAAGTTGCAGGACCACTTCTGCGCTCGGCCCTTCCGGCTGGC
TGGTTTATTGCTGATAAATCTGGAGCCGGTGAGCGTGGAAGCCGCGGTATCATTGCAGCACTGGGGCCAG
ATGGTAAGCCCTCCCGTATCGTAGTTATCTACACGACGGGGAGTCAGGCAACTATGGATGAACGAAATAG
ACAGATCGCTGAGATAGGTGCCTCACTGATTAAGCATTGGTAACTGTCAGACCAAGTTTACTCATATATA
CTTTAGATTGATTTAAAACTTCATTTTTAATTTAAAAGGATCTAGGTGAAGATCCTTTTTGATAATCTCA
TGACCAAAATCCCTTAACGTGAGTTTTCGTTCCACTGAGCGTCAGACCCCGTAGAAAAGATCAAAGGATC
TTCTTGAGATCCTTTTTTTCTGCGCGTAATCTGCTGCTTGCAAACAAAAAAACCACCGCTACCAGCGGTG
GTTTGTTTGCCGGATCAAGAGCTACCAACTCTTTTTCCGAAGGTAACTGGCTTCAGCAGAGCGCAGATAC
CAAATACTGTTCTTCTAGTGTAGCCGTAGTTAGGCCACCACTTCAAGAACTCTGTAGCACCGCCTACATA
CCTCGCTCTGCTAATCCTGTTACCAGTGGCTGCTGCCAGTGGCGATAAGTCGTGTCTTACCGGGTTGGAC
TCAAGACGATAGTTACCGGATAAGGCGCAGCGGTCGGGCTGAACGGGGGGTTCGTGCACACAGCCCAGCT
TGGAGCGAACGACCTACACCGAACTGAGATACCTACAGCGTGAGCTATGAGAAAGCGCCACGCTTCCCGA
AGGGAGAAAGGCGGACAGGTATCCGGTAAGCGGCAGGGTCGGAACAGGAGAGCGCACGAGGGAGCTTCCA
GGGGGAAACGCCTGGTATCTTTATAGTCCTGTCGGGTTTCGCCACCTCTGACTTGAGCGTCGATTTTTGT
GATGCTCGTCAGGGGGGCGGAGCCTATGGAAAAACGCCAGCAACGCGGCCTTTTTACGGTTCCTGGCCTT
TTGCTGGCCTTTTGCTCACATCTAGAGGTACCCGTTACATAACTTACGGTAAATGGCCCGCCTGGCTGAC
CGCCCAACGACCCCCGCCCATTGACGTCAATAGTAACGCCAATAGGGACTTTCCATTGACGTCAATGGGT
GGAGTATTTACGGTAAACTGCCCACTTGGCAGTACATCAAGTGTATCATATGCCAAGTACGCCCCCTATT
GACGTCAATGACGGTAAATGGCCCGCCTGGCATTGTGCCCAGTACATGACCTTATGGGACTTTCCTACTT
GGCAGTACATCTACGTATTAGTCATCGCTATTACCATGGTCGAGGTGAGCCCCACGTTCTGCTTCACTCT
CCCCATCTCCCCCCCCTCCCCACCCCCAATTTTGTATTTATTTATTTTTTAATTATTTTGTGCAGCGATG
GGGGCGGGGGGGGGG
